LOCUS       48651\PM-NM!TA 2756 bp DNA circular 20-SEP-2013
SOURCE
  ORGANISM
COMMENT     This file is created by Vector NTI http://www.invitrogen.com/
COMMENT     ORIGDB|GenBank
COMMENT     VNTDATE|673608083|
COMMENT     VNTDBDATE|673608083|
COMMENT     LSOWNER|
COMMENT     VNTNAME|48651 PM-NM!TA|
COMMENT     VNTAUTHORNAME|Kevin Esvelt|
COMMENT     VNTAUTHOREML|kesvelt@gmail.com|
COMMENT     Vector_NTI_Display_Data_(Do_Not_Edit!)
COMMENT     (SXF
COMMENT     (CGexDoc "48651 PM-NM!TA" 0 2756
COMMENT     (CDBMol 0 0 1 1 1 0 0 0 0 "" "" 0 0 0 0 (CObList) (CObList)
            (CObList)
COMMENT     (CObList) -1 "")
COMMENT     (CDocSetData 1 1 0 0 0 0 "MAIN" 1 1 1 1 0 0 1 1 0 1 10 10 4294967295
            50 0
COMMENT     1 0 (CHomObj 0 0 0 3 75) (CWordArray) (CWordArray)
COMMENT     (CStringList "ApaLI" "AvaI" "BamHI" "ClaI" "EcoRI" "HindIII" "NcoI"
COMMENT     "PstI" "SmaI" "XmaI") (CStringList "atg" "gtg")
COMMENT     (CStringList "taa" "tga" "tag") (CObList) 1 "{(0,1),2}" 0 0 "" 0
COMMENT     4294967295 0 1 0 0 0 0 0 "MAIN" 0 0 30 0
COMMENT     (CProteinMotifSearchObject 70 20 1 1 1 1 0 0 1 0 0 0 0 0))
COMMENT     (CMolPar 1 0 0 0 0 1 2756 0 0 0 0 0 0 0 0) (CStringList)
            (CStringList)
COMMENT     (CObList) (COAPar 25 250 50 0 6 4 3 7) (COAPar 25 250 50 0 6 4 3 7)
COMMENT     (COAPar 25 250 50 0 6 4 3 7)
COMMENT     (CObList #0=(CRSite (CStringList) "ApaLI" "gtgcac" 2 0 0 0 "")
COMMENT     #1=(CRSite (CStringList) "AvaI" "cycgrg" 2 0 1 1728 0 0 "")
COMMENT     #2=(CRSite (CStringList) "BamHI" "ggatcc" 2 0 0 0 "")
COMMENT     #3=(CRSite (CStringList) "ClaI" "atcgat" 3 0 0 0 "")
COMMENT     #4=(CRSite (CStringList) "EcoRI" "gaattc" 2 0 2 78 0 983 0 0 "")
COMMENT     #5=(CRSite (CStringList) "HindIII" "aagctt" 2 0 1 96 0 0 "")
COMMENT     #6=(CRSite (CStringList) "NcoI" "ccatgg" 2 0 1 1284 0 0 "")
COMMENT     #7=(CRSite (CStringList) "PstI" "ctgcag" 6 0 0 0 "")
COMMENT     #8=(CRSite (CStringList) "SmaI" "cccggg" 4 0 0 0 "")
COMMENT     #9=(CRSite (CStringList) "XmaI" "cccggg" 2 0 0 0 ""))
COMMENT     (CObList
COMMENT     #10=(CFSignal (CObList) "CmR" 4 0 0 769 1428 0 (CStringList)
COMMENT     (CStringList) 1 1 1 1 "")
COMMENT     #11=(CFSignal (CObList) "rrnB" 43 0 0 223 647 0 (CStringList)
COMMENT     (CStringList) 1 1 1 1 "")
COMMENT     #12=(CFSignal (CObList) "p15a" 33 0 0 1733 2593 0 (CStringList)
COMMENT     (CStringList) 1 1 1 1 "")
COMMENT     #13=(CFSignal (CObList) "terminator" 43 0 0 1467 1526 0
            (CStringList)
COMMENT     (CStringList) 1 1 1 1 "")
COMMENT     #14=(CFSignal (CObList) "J23100 promoter" 30 0 0 1 69 0
            (CStringList)
COMMENT     (CStringList) 1 1 1 1 "")
COMMENT     #15=(CFSignal (CObList) "NM repeat" 21 0 0 106 141 0 (CStringList)
COMMENT     (CStringList) 1 1 1 1 "")
COMMENT     #16=(CFSignal (CObList) "spacer A" 21 0 0 76 105 0 (CStringList)
COMMENT     (CStringList) 1 1 1 1 "")) (CObList) (CObList) (CObList) (CObList)
COMMENT     (CObList) (CObList)
COMMENT     (CTextView 0
COMMENT     #17=(CGroupPar (CParagraph 0 (0 0) 1 2 0 0 180)
COMMENT     (CObjectList
COMMENT     #18=(CRefLinePar
COMMENT     (CLinePar (CParagraph 0 (0 0) 0 2 0 1 233) "48651 PM-NM!TA" 2)
COMMENT     5 "" 0 4)
COMMENT     #19=(CFolderPar
COMMENT     (CGroupPar (CParagraph 1 (0 0) 1 1 0 0 178)
COMMENT     (CObjectList
COMMENT     #20=(CLinePar (CParagraph 0 (0 0) 1 2 1 0 180)
COMMENT     "DNA '48651 PM-NM!TA'" 1)
COMMENT     #21=(CLinePar (CParagraph 0 (0 0) 1 2 1 0 180)
COMMENT     "Local object" 1)
COMMENT     #22=(CLinePar (CParagraph 0 (0 0) 1 2 1 0 180)
COMMENT     "Created: 09/20/13 09:21AM" 1)
COMMENT     #23=(CLinePar (CParagraph 0 (0 0) 1 2 1 0 180)
COMMENT     "Last Modified: 09/20/13 09:21AM" 1)
COMMENT     #24=(CLinePar (CParagraph 0 (0 0) 1 2 1 0 180)
COMMENT     "length: 2756 bp" 1)
COMMENT     #25=(CLinePar (CParagraph 0 (0 0) 1 2 1 0 180)
COMMENT     "storage type: Basic" 1)
COMMENT     #26=(CLinePar (CParagraph 0 (0 0) 1 2 1 0 180)
COMMENT     "form: Circular" 1))) "General Description")
COMMENT     #27=(CFolderPar
COMMENT     (CGroupPar (CParagraph 2 (0 0) 1 1 0 0 178)
COMMENT     (CObjectList
COMMENT     #28=(CLinePar (CParagraph 0 (0 0) 1 2 1 0 180)
COMMENT     "Original Source Database: GenBank" 1)
COMMENT     #29=(CLinePar (CParagraph 0 (0 0) 1 2 1 0 180)
COMMENT     "Modification Date in the Original DB: 19-MAR-2013" 1)))
COMMENT     "Standard Fields")
COMMENT     #30=(CRefLinePar
COMMENT     (CLinePar (CParagraph 0 (0 0) 0 2 0 0 233) "Comments" 2) 1 ""
COMMENT     0 0)
COMMENT     #31=(CFolderPar
COMMENT     (CGroupPar (CParagraph 8 (0 0) 1 2 0 0 178) (CObjectList))
COMMENT     "Annotations")
COMMENT     #32=(CFolderPar
COMMENT     (CGroupPar (CParagraph 12 (6 0) 1 1 0 0 178)
COMMENT     (CObjectList
COMMENT     #33=(CFolderPar
COMMENT     (CGroupPar (CParagraph 4 (7 4 0) 1 1 1 0 178)
COMMENT     (CObjectList
COMMENT     #34=(CFolderPar
COMMENT     (CGroupPar
COMMENT     (CParagraph 769 (3 #10# 0) 1 2 2 0 327)
COMMENT     (CObjectList
COMMENT     #35=(CLinePar
COMMENT     (CParagraph 0 (0 0) 1 2 3 0 180)
COMMENT     "Start: 769 End: 1428" 1))) "CmR")))
COMMENT     "CDS (1 total)")
COMMENT     #36=(CFolderPar
COMMENT     (CGroupPar (CParagraph 21 (7 21 0) 1 1 1 0 178)
COMMENT     (CObjectList
COMMENT     #37=(CFolderPar
COMMENT     (CGroupPar
COMMENT     (CParagraph 76 (3 #16# 0) 1 2 2 0 194)
COMMENT     (CObjectList
COMMENT     #38=(CLinePar
COMMENT     (CParagraph 0 (0 0) 1 2 3 0 180)
COMMENT     "Start: 76 End: 105 " 1))) "spacer A")
COMMENT     #39=(CFolderPar
COMMENT     (CGroupPar
COMMENT     (CParagraph 106 (3 #15# 0) 1 2 2 0 194)
COMMENT     (CObjectList
COMMENT     #40=(CLinePar
COMMENT     (CParagraph 0 (0 0) 1 2 3 0 180)
COMMENT     "Start: 106 End: 141 " 1)))
COMMENT     "NM repeat"))) "Misc. Feature (2 total)")
COMMENT     #41=(CFolderPar
COMMENT     (CGroupPar (CParagraph 30 (7 30 0) 1 1 1 0 178)
COMMENT     (CObjectList
COMMENT     #42=(CFolderPar
COMMENT     (CGroupPar
COMMENT     (CParagraph 1 (3 #14# 0) 1 2 2 0 194)
COMMENT     (CObjectList
COMMENT     #43=(CLinePar
COMMENT     (CParagraph 0 (0 0) 1 2 3 0 180)
COMMENT     "Start: 1 End: 69 " 1)))
COMMENT     "J23100 promoter")))
COMMENT     "Promoter Prokaryotic (1 total)")
COMMENT     #44=(CFolderPar
COMMENT     (CGroupPar (CParagraph 33 (7 33 0) 1 1 1 0 178)
COMMENT     (CObjectList
COMMENT     #45=(CFolderPar
COMMENT     (CGroupPar
COMMENT     (CParagraph 1733 (3 #12# 0) 1 2 2 0 194)
COMMENT     (CObjectList
COMMENT     #46=(CLinePar
COMMENT     (CParagraph 0 (0 0) 1 2 3 0 180)
COMMENT     "Start: 1733 End: 2593" 1))) "p15a")))
COMMENT     "Replication Origin (1 total)")
COMMENT     #47=(CFolderPar
COMMENT     (CGroupPar (CParagraph 43 (7 43 0) 1 1 1 0 178)
COMMENT     (CObjectList
COMMENT     #48=(CFolderPar
COMMENT     (CGroupPar
COMMENT     (CParagraph 223 (3 #11# 0) 1 2 2 0 194)
COMMENT     (CObjectList
COMMENT     #49=(CLinePar
COMMENT     (CParagraph 0 (0 0) 1 2 3 0 180)
COMMENT     "Start: 223 End: 647 " 1))) "rrnB")
COMMENT     #50=(CFolderPar
COMMENT     (CGroupPar
COMMENT     (CParagraph 1467 (3 #13# 0) 1 2 2 0 194)
COMMENT     (CObjectList
COMMENT     #51=(CLinePar
COMMENT     (CParagraph 0 (0 0) 1 2 3 0 180)
COMMENT     "Start: 1467 End: 1526" 1)))
COMMENT     "terminator"))) "Terminator (2 total)")))
COMMENT     "Feature Map")
COMMENT     #52=(CFolderPar
COMMENT     (CGroupPar (CParagraph 13 (0 0) 1 1 0 0 178)
COMMENT     (CObjectList
COMMENT     #53=(CRSFolderPar
COMMENT     (CFolderPar
COMMENT     (CGroupPar (CParagraph 17014960 (8 0) 1 1 1 0 178)
COMMENT     (CObjectList)) "ApaLI: 0 sites") 1 5 "GTGCAC"
COMMENT     "CACGTG")
COMMENT     #54=(CRSFolderPar
COMMENT     (CFolderPar
COMMENT     (CGroupPar (CParagraph 16766656 (8 0) 1 1 1 0 178)
COMMENT     (CObjectList
COMMENT     #55=(CGroupPar
COMMENT     (CParagraph 0 (10 #1# 0) 1 2 2 0 180)
COMMENT     (CObjectList
COMMENT     #56=(CLinePar
COMMENT     (CParagraph 0 (1 #1# 1) 1 2 2 0 191)
COMMENT     " N1: 1728 " 1))))) "AvaI: 1 site") 1 5
COMMENT     "CYCGRG" "GRGCYC")
COMMENT     #57=(CRSFolderPar
COMMENT     (CFolderPar
COMMENT     (CGroupPar (CParagraph 16766816 (8 0) 1 1 1 0 178)
COMMENT     (CObjectList)) "BamHI: 0 sites") 1 5 "GGATCC"
COMMENT     "CCTAGG")
COMMENT     #58=(CRSFolderPar
COMMENT     (CFolderPar
COMMENT     (CGroupPar (CParagraph 16766976 (8 0) 1 1 1 0 178)
COMMENT     (CObjectList)) "ClaI: 0 sites") 2 4 "ATCGAT"
COMMENT     "TAGCTA")
COMMENT     #59=(CRSFolderPar
COMMENT     (CFolderPar
COMMENT     (CGroupPar (CParagraph 16767136 (8 0) 1 1 1 0 178)
COMMENT     (CObjectList
COMMENT     #60=(CGroupPar
COMMENT     (CParagraph 0 (10 #4# 0) 1 2 2 0 180)
COMMENT     (CObjectList
COMMENT     #61=(CLinePar
COMMENT     (CParagraph 0 (1 #4# 1) 1 2 2 0 191)
COMMENT     " N1: 78 " 1)
COMMENT     #62=(CLinePar
COMMENT     (CParagraph 0 (1 #4# 2) 1 2 2 0 191)
COMMENT     " N2: 983 " 1))))) "EcoRI: 2 sites") 1 5
COMMENT     "GAATTC" "CTTAAG")
COMMENT     #63=(CRSFolderPar
COMMENT     (CFolderPar
COMMENT     (CGroupPar (CParagraph 16767304 (8 0) 1 1 1 0 178)
COMMENT     (CObjectList
COMMENT     #64=(CGroupPar
COMMENT     (CParagraph 0 (10 #5# 0) 1 2 2 0 180)
COMMENT     (CObjectList
COMMENT     #65=(CLinePar
COMMENT     (CParagraph 0 (1 #5# 1) 1 2 2 0 191)
COMMENT     " N1: 96 " 1))))) "HindIII: 1 site") 1 5
COMMENT     "AAGCTT" "TTCGAA")
COMMENT     #66=(CRSFolderPar
COMMENT     (CFolderPar
COMMENT     (CGroupPar (CParagraph 16767464 (8 0) 1 1 1 0 178)
COMMENT     (CObjectList
COMMENT     #67=(CGroupPar
COMMENT     (CParagraph 0 (10 #6# 0) 1 2 2 0 180)
COMMENT     (CObjectList
COMMENT     #68=(CLinePar
COMMENT     (CParagraph 0 (1 #6# 1) 1 2 2 0 191)
COMMENT     " N1: 1284 " 1))))) "NcoI: 1 site") 1 5
COMMENT     "CCATGG" "GGTACC")
COMMENT     #69=(CRSFolderPar
COMMENT     (CFolderPar
COMMENT     (CGroupPar (CParagraph 16767624 (8 0) 1 1 1 0 178)
COMMENT     (CObjectList)) "PstI: 0 sites") 5 1 "CTGCAG"
COMMENT     "GACGTC")
COMMENT     #70=(CRSFolderPar
COMMENT     (CFolderPar
COMMENT     (CGroupPar (CParagraph 16767784 (8 0) 1 1 1 0 178)
COMMENT     (CObjectList)) "SmaI: 0 sites") 3 3 "CCCGGG"
COMMENT     "GGGCCC")
COMMENT     #71=(CRSFolderPar
COMMENT     (CFolderPar
COMMENT     (CGroupPar (CParagraph 16767944 (8 0) 1 1 1 0 178)
COMMENT     (CObjectList)) "XmaI: 0 sites") 1 5 "CCCGGG"
COMMENT     "GGGCCC"))) "Restriction/Methylation Map"))))
COMMENT     (CGraphView
COMMENT     (CWStyleSheet
COMMENT     (CObjectList
COMMENT     #72=(CWidgetStyle "RSite Label" 1 (LOGPEN 0 0 13408563) 1 0 1
COMMENT     (LOGFONT 0 0 0 0 400 0 0 0 0 3 2 1 18 "Georgia") 0.555556 0 1 5
COMMENT     "@N (@S)" 0)
COMMENT     #73=(CWidgetStyle "Signal Label" 1 (LOGPEN 0 0 0) 1 0 1
COMMENT     (LOGFONT 0 0 0 0 700 0 0 0 0 3 2 1 34 "Arial") 0.666667 0 1 1
COMMENT     "@N" 0)
COMMENT     #74=(CWidgetStyle "Molecule Label 2" 0 0 1
COMMENT     (LOGFONT 0 0 0 0 400 0 0 0 0 3 2 1 18 "Georgia") 0.555556 0 1 16
COMMENT     "@L bp" 0)
COMMENT     #75=(CWidgetStyle "Molecule Label 1" 0 0 1
COMMENT     (LOGFONT 0 0 0 0 400 0 0 0 0 3 2 1 34 "Verdana") 0.833333 0 1 1
COMMENT     "@N" 0)
COMMENT     #76=(CWidgetStyle "Shape 3" 1 (LOGPEN 0 0 3355545) 1 1
COMMENT     (LOGBRUSH 0 6724095 0) 0 0 1 (LOGSHAPE 9 1 0.8 1.8 0))
COMMENT     #77=(CWidgetStyle "Shape 1" 1 (LOGPEN 0 0 6723840) 1 1
COMMENT     (LOGBRUSH 0 10079334 0) 0 0 1 (LOGSHAPE 9 1 0.8 1.8 0))
COMMENT     #78=(CWidgetStyle "Axis" 1 (LOGPEN 0 0 10079436) 2 1
COMMENT     (LOGBRUSH 0 13434879 0) 0 0 1 (LOGSHAPE 10 1 0 0 0))
COMMENT     #79=(CWidgetStyle "Line 2" 1 (LOGPEN 0 0 6723840) 8 0 0 0 1
COMMENT     (LOGSHAPE 1 1.9 0 0 0))
COMMENT     #80=(CWidgetStyle "RSite" 1 (LOGPEN 0 0 10053171) 8 0 0 0 1
COMMENT     (LOGSHAPE 1 1.9 0 0 0))
COMMENT     #81=(CWidgetStyle "Short Signal" 1 (LOGPEN 0 0 13395507) 10 0 0 0 1
COMMENT     (LOGSHAPE 1 1.9 0 0 0))
COMMENT     #82=(CWidgetStyle "Uniq RSite Label" 1 (LOGPEN 0 0 153) 1 0 1
COMMENT     (LOGFONT 0 0 0 0 400 0 0 0 0 3 2 1 18 "Georgia") 0.555556 128 1 5
COMMENT     "@N (@S)" 0)
COMMENT     #83=(CWidgetStyle "Vanilla" 1 (LOGPEN 0 0 0) 1 1
COMMENT     (LOGBRUSH 0 16777215 0) 1
COMMENT     (LOGFONT 0 0 0 0 400 0 0 0 0 7 48 2 18 "Times New Roman") 0.8 0 1
COMMENT     2 "?" 0)
COMMENT     #84=(CWidgetStyle "Mark 1" 0 0 1
COMMENT     (LOGFONT 0 0 0 0 400 0 0 0 2 7 48 2 2 "Windings") 0.7 0 1 2 "?" 0)
COMMENT     #85=(CWidgetStyle "Motif Label" 1 (LOGPEN 0 0 16744512) 1 0 1
COMMENT     (LOGFONT 0 0 0 0 400 0 0 0 0 3 2 1 34 "Arial") 0.611111 8388608 1
COMMENT     65535 "@N (@H)" 0)
COMMENT     #86=(CWidgetStyle "Fragment Label 2" 1 (LOGPEN 0 0 0) 1 0 1
COMMENT     (LOGFONT 0 0 0 0 400 0 0 0 0 3 2 1 49 "Courier New") 1.05 0 1 48
COMMENT     "@F bp (molecule @L bp)" 0)
COMMENT     #87=(CWidgetStyle "Fragment Label 1" 1 (LOGPEN 0 0 0) 1 0 1
COMMENT     (LOGFONT 0 0 0 0 400 0 0 0 0 3 2 1 34 "Arial") 0.91 0 1 1
COMMENT     "Fragment of @N" 0)
COMMENT     #88=(CWidgetStyle "Shape 4" 1 (LOGPEN 0 0 0) 1 1
COMMENT     (LOGBRUSH 2 8388608 5) 0 0 0)
COMMENT     #89=(CWidgetStyle "Shape 2" 1 (LOGPEN 0 0 0) 1 1 (LOGBRUSH 0 128 0)
            0
COMMENT     0 0)
COMMENT     #90=(CWidgetStyle "Shape 0" 1 (LOGPEN 0 0 0) 1 1 (LOGBRUSH 0 0 0) 0
            0
COMMENT     0)
COMMENT     #91=(CWidgetStyle "ORF" 1 (LOGPEN 0 0 16384) 8 0 0 0 1
COMMENT     (LOGSHAPE 7 0.2 3.41182 2.86186 0.609808))
COMMENT     #92=(CWidgetStyle "Line 4" 1 (LOGPEN 0 0 32768) 8 0 0 0 0)
COMMENT     #93=(CWidgetStyle "Line 3" 1 (LOGPEN 0 0 16711680) 8 0 0 0 0)
COMMENT     #94=(CWidgetStyle "Line 1" 1 (LOGPEN 0 0 16711680) 1 0 0 0 0)
COMMENT     #95=(CWidgetStyle "Short Promoter" 1 (LOGPEN 0 0 128) 6 0 0 0 0)
COMMENT     #96=(CWidgetStyle "Motif" 1 (LOGPEN 0 0 0) 1 0 0 0 0)
COMMENT     #97=(CWidgetStyle "Line 0" 1 (LOGPEN 0 0 0) 8 0 0 0 0)
COMMENT     #98=(CWidgetStyle "Void" 0 0 0 0 0)
COMMENT     #99=(CWidgetStyle "General Label" 1 (LOGPEN 0 0 0) 1 0 1
COMMENT     (LOGFONT 0 0 0 0 400 0 0 0 0 3 2 1 18 "Times New Roman") 0.91 0 1
COMMENT     3 "@T @N " 0)
COMMENT     #100=(CWidgetStyle "Position" 1 (LOGPEN 0 0 0) 1 0 0 0 0)
COMMENT     #101=(CWidgetStyle "Annotation" 0 0 1
COMMENT     (LOGFONT 0 0 0 0 400 0 0 0 0 3 2 1 18 "Times New Roman") 0.91 0
COMMENT     0 0)
COMMENT     #102=(CWidgetStyle "Position Label" 1 (LOGPEN 0 0 8388608) 1 0 1
COMMENT     (LOGFONT 0 0 0 0 400 0 1 0 0 3 2 1 34 "Arial") 0.63 8388608 1 1
COMMENT     "@N" 0)
COMMENT     #103=(CWidgetStyle "Range" 1 (LOGPEN 0 0 0) 1 1
COMMENT     (LOGBRUSH 0 16777215 0) 0 0 0)
COMMENT     #104=(CWidgetStyle "Range Label" 1 (LOGPEN 0 0 8388608) 1 0 1
COMMENT     (LOGFONT 0 0 0 0 400 0 1 0 0 3 2 1 34 "Arial") 0.63 8388608 1 1
COMMENT     "@N" 0)
COMMENT     #105=(CWidgetStyle "ORF Label" 1 (LOGPEN 0 0 49216) 1 0 1
COMMENT     (LOGFONT 0 0 0 0 400 0 0 0 0 3 2 1 18 "Times New Roman")
COMMENT     0.611111 0 1 65535 "@N" 0)
COMMENT     #106=(CWidgetStyle "CDS Label" 1 (LOGPEN 0 0 4227264) 1 0 1
COMMENT     (LOGFONT 0 0 0 0 400 0 0 0 0 3 2 1 34 "Arial") 0.555556 255 1 1
COMMENT     "@N" 0)
COMMENT     #107=(CWidgetStyle "Shape 5" 1 (LOGPEN 0 0 0) 3 1
COMMENT     (LOGBRUSH 0 16777113 0) 1
COMMENT     (LOGFONT 0 0 0 0 400 0 0 0 0 7 48 2 50 "Arial") 0.9 0 0 1
COMMENT     (LOGSHAPE 9 1 0.8 1.8 0))
COMMENT     #108=(CWidgetStyle "CDS" 1 (LOGPEN 0 0 0) 1 1 (LOGBRUSH 2 39423 3) 0
            0
COMMENT     1 (LOGSHAPE 9 1 0.8 1.8 0))
COMMENT     #109=(CWidgetStyle "Label 2" 1 (LOGPEN 0 0 4227264) 1 0 1
COMMENT     (LOGFONT 0 0 0 0 400 0 0 0 0 3 2 1 34 "Arial") 0.944444 8388608
COMMENT     1 1 "@N" 0)
COMMENT     #110=(CWidgetStyle "Label 3" 1 (LOGPEN 0 0 8421376) 1 0 1
COMMENT     (LOGFONT 0 0 0 0 700 255 0 0 0 3 2 1 34 "Arial") 0.833333 255 1
COMMENT     5 "@N (@S)" 0)
COMMENT     #111=(CWidgetStyle "Label 4" 1 (LOGPEN 0 0 8437824) 1 0 1
COMMENT     (LOGFONT 0 0 0 0 400 0 0 0 0 3 2 1 34 "Arial") 0.722222 0 1 5
COMMENT     "@N (@S)" 0)) 0.164644 1.74233 0.164644 2.53336
COMMENT     (70 (CShapeMapEntry 0 "Unique RSite" 1 "Uniq RSite Label") 67
COMMENT     (CShapeMapEntry 0 "ORF" 0 "ORF Label")) 40.0378 40.0378 39 39 0.1
COMMENT     -2756) 1 0 1 1 1
COMMENT     (mapper: 21.5323 -9.26436 39 39 0.01 10 14 2756 2756 1 0 0)
COMMENT     #112=(CGroupWidget (CWidget 0 (0 0) 1 2 0 0 Nil 16698448 100)
COMMENT     (CObjectList
COMMENT     #113=(CGroupWidget (CWidget 1 (0 0) 1 2 0 0 Nil 1818717765 100)
COMMENT     (CObjectList
COMMENT     #114=(CAxis
COMMENT     (CWideLine (CWidget 0 (0 0) 1 2 0 0 #78# 23466360 0)
COMMENT     (LOGPEN 0 0 10079436) 2 (LOGBRUSH 0 13434879 0) 1
COMMENT     6.27646 6.27446 1 0.0214037) 0.227619)
COMMENT     #115=(CLabel
COMMENT     (CWidget 1001 (0 0) 1 2 0 0 #75# 23806924 100)
COMMENT     (LOGPEN 17650912 23806936 17015232) 23806948
COMMENT     (LOGFONT 41 15 0 0 400 0 0 0 0 3 2 1 34 "Verdana")
COMMENT     2.53336 0.833333 0 "48651 PM-NM!TA" "@N" 1 0 0.5 0
COMMENT     -4.55956 6.87179 1.07692 Nil)
COMMENT     #116=(CLabel
COMMENT     (CWidget 1002 (0 0) 1 2 0 0 #74# 23800124 100)
COMMENT     (LOGPEN 268786312 23800136 268786344) 23800148
COMMENT     (LOGFONT 27 10 0 0 400 0 0 0 0 3 2 1 18 "Georgia")
COMMENT     2.53336 0.555556 0 "2756 bp" "@L bp" 16 0 -0.8 0
COMMENT     -5.82624 1.94872 0.615385 Nil)) (CObjectList))
COMMENT     #117=(CGroupWidget (CWidget 10 (6 0) 1 2 0 0 Nil 221317645 100)
COMMENT     (CObjectList
COMMENT     #118=(CGroupWidget
COMMENT     (CWidget 4 (7 4 0) 1 2 0 0 Nil 23685208 100)
COMMENT     (CObjectList
COMMENT     #119=(CWideArrow
COMMENT     (CWideLine
COMMENT     (CWidget 0 (3 #10# 0) 1 2 0 0 #76# 23466360
COMMENT     100) (LOGPEN 0 0 3355545) 1
COMMENT     (LOGBRUSH 0 6724095 0) 1 3.02278 4.52507 1
COMMENT     0.082322) 0.8 1.8 0)
COMMENT     #120=(CLabel
COMMENT     (CWidget 0 (0 0) 1 2 0 0 #73# 17356668 100)
COMMENT     (LOGPEN 0 0 0) 1
COMMENT     (LOGFONT 32 12 0 0 700 0 0 0 0 3 2 1 34
COMMENT     "Arial") 2.53336 0.666667 0 "CmR" "@N" 1 0 0
COMMENT     -4.42716 3.24241 1.61538 0.820513 #119#))
COMMENT     (CObjectList))
COMMENT     #121=(CGroupWidget
COMMENT     (CWidget 21 (7 21 0) 1 2 0 0 Nil 16646312 100)
COMMENT     (CObjectList
COMMENT     #122=(CWideArrow
COMMENT     (CWideLine
COMMENT     (CWidget 0 (3 #15# 0) 1 2 0 0 #77# 17649892
COMMENT     100) (LOGPEN 0 0 6723840) 1
COMMENT     (LOGBRUSH 0 10079334 0) 1 5.95224 6.03419 1
COMMENT     0.082322) 0.8 1.8 0)
COMMENT     #123=(CLabel
COMMENT     (CWidget 0 (0 0) 1 2 0 0 #73# 23800644 100)
COMMENT     (LOGPEN 0 0 0) 1
COMMENT     (LOGFONT 32 12 0 0 700 0 0 0 0 3 2 1 34
COMMENT     "Arial") 2.53336 0.666667 0 "NM repeat" "@N"
COMMENT     1 0 0 -14.9125 7.04245 3.4359 0.820513 #122#)
COMMENT     #124=(CWideArrow
COMMENT     (CWideLine
COMMENT     (CWidget 0 (3 #16# 0) 1 2 0 0 #77# 23514932
COMMENT     100) (LOGPEN 0 0 6723840) 1
COMMENT     (LOGBRUSH 0 10079334 0) 1 6.03419 6.10247 1
COMMENT     0.082322) 0.8 1.8 0)
COMMENT     #125=(CLabel
COMMENT     (CWidget 0 (0 0) 1 2 0 0 #73# 23802324 100)
COMMENT     (LOGPEN 0 0 0) 1
COMMENT     (LOGFONT 32 12 0 0 700 0 0 0 0 3 2 1 34
COMMENT     "Arial") 2.53336 0.666667 0 "spacer A" "@N"
COMMENT     1 0 0 -15.0315 4.50909 3.02564 0.820513 #124#))
COMMENT     (CObjectList))
COMMENT     #126=(CGroupWidget
COMMENT     (CWidget 30 (7 30 0) 1 2 0 0 Nil 694968692 100)
COMMENT     (CObjectList
COMMENT     #127=(CWideArrow
COMMENT     (CWideLine
COMMENT     (CWidget 0 (3 #14# 0) 1 2 0 0 #89# 23014588
COMMENT     100) (LOGPEN 0 0 0) 1 (LOGBRUSH 0 128 0) 1
COMMENT     6.11613 6.27319 1 0.082322) 0.8 1.8 0)
COMMENT     #128=(CLabel
COMMENT     (CWidget 0 (0 0) 1 2 0 0 #73# 23800900 100)
COMMENT     (LOGPEN 0 0 0) 1
COMMENT     (LOGFONT 32 12 0 0 700 0 0 0 0 3 2 1 34
COMMENT     "Arial") 2.53336 0.666667 0
COMMENT     "J23100 promoter" "@N" 1 0 0 -16.897 1.97573
COMMENT     5.66667 0.820513 #127#)) (CObjectList))
COMMENT     #129=(CGroupWidget
COMMENT     (CWidget 33 (7 33 0) 1 2 0 0 Nil 12 100)
COMMENT     (CObjectList
COMMENT     #130=(CWideArrow
COMMENT     (CWideLine
COMMENT     (CWidget 0 (3 #12# 0) 1 2 0 0 #76# 22742996
COMMENT     100) (LOGPEN 0 0 3355545) 1
COMMENT     (LOGBRUSH 0 6724095 0) 1 0.371019 2.33082 1
COMMENT     0.082322) 0.8 1.8 0)
COMMENT     #131=(CLabel
COMMENT     (CWidget 0 (0 0) 1 2 0 0 #73# 23799612 100)
COMMENT     (LOGPEN 0 0 0) 1
COMMENT     (LOGFONT 32 12 0 0 700 0 0 0 0 3 2 1 34
COMMENT     "Arial") 2.53336 0.666667 0 "p15a" "@N" 1 0
COMMENT     0 9.06718 1.97573 1.66667 0.820513 #130#))
COMMENT     (CObjectList))
COMMENT     #132=(CGroupWidget (CWidget 43 (7 43 0) 1 2 0 0 Nil 0 100)
COMMENT     (CObjectList
COMMENT     #133=(CLine
COMMENT     (CWidget 0 (3 #11# 0) 1 2 0 0 #81# 1635020660
COMMENT     100) (LOGPEN 0 6 13395507) 10 0.835356
COMMENT     4.80049 5.76787)
COMMENT     #134=(CLabel
COMMENT     (CWidget 0 (0 0) 1 2 0 0 #73# 23799868 100)
COMMENT     (LOGPEN 0 0 0) 1
COMMENT     (LOGFONT 32 12 0 0 700 0 0 0 0 3 2 1 34
COMMENT     "Arial") 2.53336 0.666667 0 "rrnB" "@N" 1 0
COMMENT     0 -10.8662 1.97573 1.46154 0.820513 #133#)
COMMENT     #135=(CLine
COMMENT     (CWidget 0 (3 #13# 0) 1 2 0 0 #81# 16851408
COMMENT     100) (LOGPEN 0 6 13395507) 10 0.835356
COMMENT     2.79972 2.93629)
COMMENT     #136=(CLabel
COMMENT     (CWidget 0 (0 0) 1 2 0 0 #73# 23801548 100)
COMMENT     (LOGPEN 0 0 0) 1
COMMENT     (LOGFONT 32 12 0 0 700 0 0 0 0 3 2 1 34
COMMENT     "Arial") 2.53336 0.666667 0 "terminator"
COMMENT     "@N" 1 0 0 2.97597 3.24241 3.4359 0.820513
COMMENT     #135#)) (CObjectList))) (CObjectList))
COMMENT     #137=(CGroupWidget (CWidget 11 (8 0) 1 2 0 0 Nil 16646312 100)
COMMENT     (CObjectList
COMMENT     #138=(CGroupWidget
COMMENT     (CWidget 1 (10 #1# 0) 1 2 0 0 Nil 2082602612 100)
COMMENT     (CObjectList
COMMENT     #139=(CScratch
COMMENT     (CWidget 1 (1 #1# 1) 1 2 0 0 #80# 23828920
COMMENT     100) (LOGPEN 0 6 10053171) 8 1 2.3422 1.9
COMMENT     0.082322 1)
COMMENT     #140=(CLabel
COMMENT     (CWidget 0 (0 0) 1 2 0 0 #82# 23802068 100)
COMMENT     (LOGPEN 0 0 153) 1
COMMENT     (LOGFONT 27 10 0 0 400 0 0 0 0 3 2 1 18
COMMENT     "Georgia") 2.53336 0.555556 128
COMMENT     "{\\i Ava}I (1728)" "@N (@S)" 5 0 0 5.11165
COMMENT     1.97573 2.87179 0.615385 #139#))
COMMENT     (CObjectList))
COMMENT     #141=(CGroupWidget
COMMENT     (CWidget 1 (10 #5# 0) 1 2 0 0 Nil 16851408 100)
COMMENT     (CObjectList
COMMENT     #142=(CScratch
COMMENT     (CWidget 1 (1 #5# 1) 1 2 0 0 #80# 23482392
COMMENT     100) (LOGPEN 0 6 10053171) 8 1 6.05695 1.9
COMMENT     0.082322 1)
COMMENT     #143=(CLabel
COMMENT     (CWidget 0 (0 0) 1 2 0 0 #82# 23804204 100)
COMMENT     (LOGPEN 0 0 153) 1
COMMENT     (LOGFONT 27 10 0 0 400 0 0 0 0 3 2 1 18
COMMENT     "Georgia") 2.53336 0.555556 128
COMMENT     "{\\i Hin}dIII (96)" "@N (@S)" 5 0 0 -15.0849
COMMENT     5.77577 3.23077 0.615385 #142#))
COMMENT     (CObjectList))
COMMENT     #144=(CGroupWidget
COMMENT     (CWidget 1 (10 #6# 0) 1 2 0 0 Nil 16646312 100)
COMMENT     (CObjectList
COMMENT     #145=(CScratch
COMMENT     (CWidget 1 (1 #6# 1) 1 2 0 0 #80# 23482392
COMMENT     100) (LOGPEN 0 6 10053171) 8 1 3.35283 1.9
COMMENT     0.082322 1)
COMMENT     #146=(CLabel
COMMENT     (CWidget 0 (0 0) 1 2 0 0 #82# 23802836 100)
COMMENT     (LOGPEN 0 0 153) 1
COMMENT     (LOGFONT 27 10 0 0 400 0 0 0 0 3 2 1 18
COMMENT     "Georgia") 2.53336 0.555556 128
COMMENT     "{\\i Nco}I (1284)" "@N (@S)" 5 0 0 -3.27701
COMMENT     4.50909 2.94872 0.615385 #145#))
COMMENT     (CObjectList))
COMMENT     #147=(CGroupWidget
COMMENT     (CWidget 2 (10 #4# 0) 1 2 0 0 Nil 16646312 100)
COMMENT     (CObjectList
COMMENT     #148=(CScratch
COMMENT     (CWidget 1 (1 #4# 1) 1 2 0 0 #80# 16646312
COMMENT     100) (LOGPEN 0 6 10053171) 8 1 6.09792 1.9
COMMENT     0.082322 1)
COMMENT     #149=(CLabel
COMMENT     (CWidget 0 (0 0) 1 2 0 0 #72# 23803100 100)
COMMENT     (LOGPEN 0 0 13408563) 1
COMMENT     (LOGFONT 27 10 0 0 400 0 0 0 0 3 2 1 18
COMMENT     "Georgia") 2.53336 0.555556 0
COMMENT     "{\\i Eco}RI (78)" "@N (@S)" 5 0 0 -15.0181
COMMENT     3.24241 2.74359 0.615385 #148#)
COMMENT     #150=(CScratch
COMMENT     (CWidget 2 (1 #4# 2) 1 2 0 0 #80# 23482392
COMMENT     100) (LOGPEN 0 6 10053171) 8 1 4.03796 1.9
COMMENT     0.082322 1)
COMMENT     #151=(CLabel
COMMENT     (CWidget 0 (0 0) 1 2 0 0 #72# 23801804 100)
COMMENT     (LOGPEN 0 0 13408563) 1
COMMENT     (LOGFONT 27 10 0 0 400 0 0 0 0 3 2 1 18
COMMENT     "Georgia") 2.53336 0.555556 0
COMMENT     "{\\i Eco}RI (983)" "@N (@S)" 5 0 0 -6.29712
COMMENT     1.97573 3.07692 0.615385 #150#))
COMMENT     (CObjectList))) (CObjectList))
COMMENT     #152=(CGroupWidget (CWidget 14 (16 0) 1 2 0 0 Nil 23388488 100)
COMMENT     (CObjectList) (CObjectList))
COMMENT     #153=(CGroupWidget (CWidget 12 (0 0) 1 2 0 0 Nil 16851408 100)
COMMENT     (CObjectList) (CObjectList))) (CObjectList)))
COMMENT     (CSeqView 10 10 (CObjectList) (CObList) 1 (CObList)) (CObList) 0
COMMENT     (CStringList) 2082602632 2082602632 (CObList)))
FEATURES             Location/Qualifiers
     CDS             769..1428
                     /vntifkey="4"
                     /label=CmR
                     /note="chloramphenicol acetyltransferase"
     terminator      223..647
                     /vntifkey="43"
                     /label=rrnB
     rep_origin      1733..2593
                     /vntifkey="33"
                     /label=p15a
     terminator      1467..1526
                     /vntifkey="43"
                     /label=terminator
     promoter        1..69
                     /vntifkey="30"
                     /label=J23100\promoter
     misc_feature    106..141
                     /vntifkey="21"
                     /label=NM\repeat
     misc_feature    76..105
                     /vntifkey="21"
                     /label=spacer\A
BASE COUNT  691 a 701 c 653 g 711 t
ORIGIN
        1 gacaatgaaa acgttagtca tggcgcgcct tgacggctag ctcagtccta ggtacagtgc
       61 tagcttaatg ctcgcagaat tcatttacca tctcaagctt gttgagttgt agctcccttt
      121 ctcatttcgc agtgctacaa tccgccgcta tggtcccacg tagagcatac gcgaaaaaaa
      181 agtcaaaagc ctccgaccgg aggtcggcct tacttgctag cagagtttgt agaaacgcaa
      241 aaaggccatc cgtcaggatg gccttctgct taatttgatg cctggcagtt tatggcgggc
      301 gtcctgcccg ccaccctccg ggccgttgct tcgcaacgtt caaatccgct cccggcggat
      361 ttgtcctact caggagagcg ttcaccgaca aacaacagat aaaacgaaag gcccagtctt
      421 tcgactgagc ctttcgtttt atttgatgcc tggcagttcc ctactctcgc atggggagac
      481 cccacactac catcggcgct acggcgtttc acttctgagt tcggcatggg gtcaggtggg
      541 accaccgcgc tactgccgcc aggcaaattc tgttttatca gaccgcttct gcgttctgat
      601 ttaatctgta tcaggctgaa aatcttctct catccgccaa aacagccccg tagaaaaagg
      661 gacgttgatc ggcacgtaag aggttccaac tttcaccata atgaaataag atcactaccg
      721 ggcgtatttt ttgagttatc gagattttca ggagctaagg aagctaaaat ggagaaaaaa
      781 atcactggat ataccaccgt tgatatatcc caatggcatc gtaaagaaca ttttgaggca
      841 tttcagtcag ttgctcaatg tacctataac cagaccgttc agctggatat tacggccttt
      901 ttaaagaccg taaagaaaaa taagcacaag ttttatccgg cctttattca cattcttgcc
      961 cgcctgatga atgctcatcc ggaattccgt atggcaatga aagacggtga gctggtgata
     1021 tgggatagtg ttcacccttg ttacaccgtt ttccatgagc aaactgaaac gttttcatcg
     1081 ctctggagtg aataccacga cgatttccgg cagtttctac acatatattc gcaagatgtg
     1141 gcgtgttacg gtgaaaacct ggcctatttc cctaaagggt ttattgagaa tatgtttttc
     1201 gtctcagcca atccctgggt gagtttcacc agttttgatt taaacgtggc caatatggac
     1261 aacttcttcg cccccgtttt caccatgggc aaatattata cgcaaggcga caaggtgctg
     1321 atgccgctgg cgattcaggt tcatcatgcc gtctgtgatg gcttccatgt cggcagaatg
     1381 cttaatgaat tacaacagta ctgcgatgag tggcagggcg gggcgtaatt ccggcggatt
     1441 tgtcctactc aggagagcgt tcaccgacaa acaacagata aaacgaaagg cccagtcttt
     1501 cgactgagcc tttcgtttta tttgatgcct ggcagttccc tactctcgca tggggagacc
     1561 ccacactacc atcggcgcta cggcgtttca cttctgagtt cggcatgggg tcaggtggga
     1621 ccaccgcgct actgccgcca ggcaaattct gttttatcag accgcttctg cgttctgatt
     1681 taatctgtat caggctgaaa atcttctctc atccgccaaa acagccctcg ggacggatcg
     1741 cttcatgtgg caggagaaaa aaggctgcac cggtgcgtca gcagaatatg tgatacagga
     1801 tatattccgc ttcctcgctc actgactcgc tacgctcggt cgttcgactg cggcgagcgg
     1861 aaatggctta cgaacggggc ggagatttcc tggaagatgc caggaagata cttaacaggg
     1921 aagtgagagg gccgcggcaa agccgttttt ccataggctc cgcccccctg acaagcatca
     1981 cgaaatctga cgctcaaatc agtggtggcg aaacccgaca ggactataaa gataccaggc
     2041 gtttccccct ggcggctccc tcgtgcgctc tcctgttcct gcctttcggt ttaccggtgt
     2101 cattccgctg ttatggccgc gtttgtctca ttccacgcct gacactcagt tccgggtagg
     2161 cagttcgctc caagctggac tgtatgcacg aaccccccgt tcagtccgac cgctgcgcct
     2221 tatccggtaa ctatcgtctt gagtccaacc cggaaagaca tgcaaaagca ccactggcag
     2281 cagccactgg taattgattt agaggagtta gtcttgaagt catgcgccgg ttaaggctaa
     2341 actgaaagga caagttttgg tgactgcgct cctccaagcc agttacctcg gttcaaagag
     2401 ttggtagctc agagaacctt cgaaaaaccg ccctgcaagg cggttttttc gttttcagag
     2461 caagagatta cgcgcagacc aaaacgatct caagaagatc atcttattaa ggggtctgac
     2521 gctcagtgga acgaaaactc acgttaaggg attttggtca tgagattatc aaaaaggatc
     2581 ttcacctaga tccttttaaa ttaaaaatga agttttaaat caatctaaag tatatatgag
     2641 taaacttggt ctgacagtta ccaatgctta atcagtgagg cacctatctc agcggaaccg
     2701 ctctagattt cagtgcaatt tatctcttca aatgtagcac ctgaagtcag cccggc
//
